>Addgene plasmid #115617 | eGFP-pk-N273K | addgene full sequence | sequence record 222144 | Addgene NGS Result
TTCCTGCGTTATCCCCTGATTCTGTGGATAACCGTATTACCGCCATGCATTAGTTATTAATAGTAATCAA
TTACGGGGTCATTAGTTCATAGCCCATATATGGAGTTCCGCGTTACATAACTTACGGTAAATGGCCCGCC
TGGCTGACCGCCCAACGACCCCCGCCCATTGACGTCAATAATGACGTATGTTCCCATAGTAACGCCAATA
GGGACTTTCCATTGACGTCAATGGGTGGAGTATTTACGGTAAACTGCCCACTTGGCAGTACATCAAGTGT
ATCATATGCCAAGTACGCCCCCTATTGACGTCAATGACGGTAAATGGCCCGCCTGGCATTATGCCCAGTA
CATGACCTTATGGGACTTTCCTACTTGGCAGTACATCTACGTATTAGTCATCGCTATTACCATGGTGATG
CGGTTTTGGCAGTACATCAATGGGCGTGGATAGCGGTTTGACTCACGGGGATTTCCAAGTCTCCACCCCA
TTGACGTCAATGGGAGTTTGTTTTGGCACCAAAATCAACGGGACTTTCCAAAATGTCGTAACAACTCCGC
CCCATTGACGCAAATGGGCGGTAGGCGTGTACGGTGGGAGGTCTATATAAGCAGAGCTGGTTTAGTGAAC
CGTCAGATCCGCTAGCGCTACCGGTCGCCACCATGGTGAGCAAGGGCGAGGAGCTGTTCACCGGGGTGGT
GCCCATCCTGGTCGAGCTGGACGGCGACGTAAACGGCCACAAGTTCAGCGTGTCCGGCGAGGGCGAGGGC
GATGCCACCTACGGCAAGCTGACCCTGAAGTTCATCTGCACCACCGGCAAGCTGCCCGTGCCCTGGCCCA
CCCTCGTGACCACCCTGACCTACGGCGTGCAGTGCTTCAGCCGCTACCCCGACCACATGAAGCAGCACGA
CTTCTTCAAGTCCGCCATGCCCGAAGGCTACGTCCAGGAGCGCACCATCTTCTTCAAGGACGACGGCAAC
TACAAGACCCGCGCCGAGGTGAAGTTCGAGGGCGACACCCTGGTGAACCGCATCGAGCTGAAGGGCATCG
ACTTCAAGGAGGACGGCAACATCCTGGGGCACAAGCTGGAGTACAACTACAACAGCCACAACGTCTATAT
CATGGCCGACAAGCAGAAGAACGGCATCAAGGTGAACTTCAAGATCCGCCACAACATCGAGGACGGCAGC
GTGCAGCTCGCCGACCACTACCAGCAGAACACCCCCATCGGCGACGGCCCCGTGCTGCTGCCCGACAACC
ACTACCTGAGCACCCAGTCCGCCCTGAGCAAAGACCCCAACGAGAAGCGCGATCACATGGTCCTGCTGGA
GTTCGTGACCGCCGCCGGGATCACTCTCGGCATGGACGAGCTGTACAAGTCCGGCCGGACTCAGATCTCG
AGCTCAAGCTTCGAATTCATGATAGTGTTTGTCAGGTTCAACTCCAGCCATGGTTTCCCAGTGGAGGTCG
ATTCTGACACCAGCATCTTCCAGCTCAAGGAGGTGGTTGCTAAGCGACAGGGGGTTCCGGCTGACCAGTT
GCGTGTGATTTTCGCAGGGAAGGAGCTGAGGAATGACTGGACTGTGCAGAATTGTGACCTGGATCAGCAG
AGCATTGTTCACATTGTGCAGAGACCGTGGAGAAAAGGTCAAGAAATGAATGCAACTGGAGGCGACGACC
CCAGAAACGCGGCGGGAGGCTGTGAGCGGGAGCCCCAGAGCTTGACTCGGGTGGACCTCAGCAGCTCAGT
CCTCCCAGGAGACTCTGTGGGGCTGGCTGTCATTCTGCACACTGACAGCAGGAAGGACTCACCACCAGCT
GGAAGTCCAGCAGGTAGATCAATCTACAACAGCTTTTATGTGTATTGCAAAGGCCCCTGTCAAAGAGTGC
AGCCGGGAAAACTCAGGGTACAGTGCAGCACCTGCAGGCAGGCAACGCTCACCTTGACCCAGGGTCCATC
TTGCTGGGATGATGTTTTAATTCCAAACCGGATGAGTGGTGAATGCCAATCCCCACACTGCCCTGGGACT
AGTGCAGAATTTTTCTTTAAATGTGGAGCACACCCCACCTCTGACAAGGAAACATCAGTAGCTTTGCACC
TGATCGCAACAAATAGTCGGAACATCACTTGCATTACGTGCACAGACGTCAGGAGCCCCGTCCTGGTTTT
CCAGTGCAACTCCCGCCACGTGATTTGCTTAGACTGTTTCCACTTATACTGTGTGACAAGACTCAAAGAT
CGGCAGTTTGTTCACGACCCTCAACTTGGCTACTCCCTGCCTTGTGTGGCTGGCTGTCCCAACTCCTTGA
TTAAAGAGCTCCATCACTTCAGGATTCTGGGAGAAGAGCAGTACAACCGGTACCAGCAGTATGGTGCAGA
GGAGTGTGTCCTGCAGATGGGGGGCGTGTTATGCCCCCGCCCTGGCTGTGGAGCGGGGCTGCTGCCGGAG
CCTGACCAGAGGAAAGTCACCTGCGAAGGGGGCAATGGCCTGGGCTGTGGGTTTGCCTTCTGCCGGGAAT
GTAAAGAAGCGTACCATGAAGGGGAGTGCAGTGCCGTATTTGAAGCCTCAGGAACAACTACTCAGGCCTA
CAGAGTCGATGAAAGAGCCGCCGAGCAGGCTCGTTGGGAAGCAGCCTCCAAAGAAACCATCAAGAAAACC
ACCAAGCCCTGTCCCCGCTGCCATGTACCAGTGGAAAAAAATGGAGGCTGCATGCACATGAAGTGTCCGC
AGCCCCAGTGCAGGCTCGAGTGGTGCTGGAACTGTGGCTGCGAGTGGAACCGCGTCTGCATGGGGGACCA
CTGGTTCGACGTGTAGGTCGACGGTACCGCGGGCCCGGGATCCACCGGATCTAGATAACTGATCATAATC
AGCCATACCACATTTGTAGAGGTTTTACTTGCTTTAAAAAACCTCCCACACCTCCCCCTGAACCTGAAAC
ATAAAATGAATGCAATTGTTGTTGTTAACTTGTTTATTGCAGCTTATAATGGTTACAAATAAAGCAATAG
CATCACAAATTTCACAAATAAAGCATTTTTTTCACTGCATTCTAGTTGTGGTTTGTCCAAACTCATCAAT
GTATCTTAACGCGTAAATTGTAAGCGTTAATATTTTGTTAAAATTCGCGTTAAATTTTTGTTAAATCAGC
TCATTTTTTAACCAATAGGCCGAAATCGGCAAAATCCCTTATAAATCAAAAGAATAGACCGAGATAGGGT
[37 nt withheld, positions 3221-3257]
AAAGAACGTGGACTCCAACGTCAAAGG
[49 nt withheld, positions 3285-3333]
T
[91 nt withheld, positions 3335-3425]
G
[124 nt withheld, positions 3427-3550]
CAGGTGGCACTTTTCGGGGAAATGTGCGCGGAACCCCTATTTGTTTATTTTTCTAAATACATTCAAATAT
GTATCCGCTCATGAGACAATAACCCTGATAAATGCTTCAATAATATTGAAAAAGGAAGAGTCCTGAGGCG
GAAAGAACCAGCTGTGGAATGTGTGTCAGTTAGGGTGTGGAAAGTCCCCAGGCTCCCCAGCAGGCAGAAG
TATGCAAAGCATGCATCTCAATTAGTCAGCAACCAGGTGTGGAAAGTCCCCAGGCTCCCCAGCAGGCAGA
AGTATGCAAAGCATGCATCTCAATTAGTCAGCAACCATAGTCCCGCCCCTAACTCCGCCCATCCCGCCCC
TAACTCCGCCCAGTTCCGCCCATTCTCCGCCCCATGGCTGACTAATTTTTTTTATTTATGCAGAGGCCGA
GGCCGCCTCGGCCTCTGAGCTATTCCAGAAGTAGTGAGGAGGCTTTTTTGGAGGCCTAGGCTTTTGCAAA
GATCGATCAAGAGACAGGATGAGGATCGTTTCGCATGATTGAACAAGATGGATTGCACGCAGGTTCTCCG
GCCGCTTGGGTGGAGAGGCTATTCGGCTATGACTGGGCACAACAGACAATCGGCTGCTCTGATGCCGCCG
TGTTCCGGCTGTCAGCGCAGGGGCGCCCGGTTCTTTTTGTCAAGACCGACCTGTCCGGTGCCCTGAATGA
ACTGCAAGACGAGGCAGCGCGGCTATCGTGGCTGGCCACGACGGGCGTTCCTTGCGCAGCTGTGCTCGAC
GTTGTCACTGAAGCGGGAAGGGACTGGCTGCTATTGGGCGAAGTGCCGGGGCAGGATCTCCTGTCATCTC
ACCTTGCTCCTGCCGAGAAAGTATCCATCATGGCTGATGCAATGCGGCGGCTGCATACGCTTGATCCGGC
TACCTGCCCATTCGACCACCAAGCGAAACATCGCATCGAGCGAGCACGTACTCGGATGGAAGCCGGTCTT
GTCGATCAGGATGATCTGGACGAAGAGCATCAGGGGCTCGCGCCAGCCGAACTGTTCGCCAGGCTCAAGG
CGAGCATGCCCGACGGCGAGGATCTCGTCGTGACCCATGGCGATGCCTGCTTGCCGAATATCATGGTGGA
AAATGGCCGCTTTTCTGGATTCATCGACTGTGGCCGGCTGGGTGTGGCGGACCGCTATCAGGACATAGCG
TTGGCTACCCGTGATATTGCTGAAGAGCTTGGCGGCGAATGGGCTGACCGCTTCCTCGTGCTTTACGGTA
TCGCCGCTCCCGATTCGCAGCGCATCGCCTTCTATCGCCTTCTTGACGAGTTCTTCTGAGCGGGACTCTG
GGGTTCGAAATGACCGACCAAGCGACGCCCAACCTGCCATCACGAGATTTCGATTCCACCGCCGCCTTCT
ATGAAAGGTTGGGCTTCGGAATCGTTTTCCGGGACGCCGGCTGGATGATCCTCCAGCGCGGGGATCTCAT
GCTGGAGTTCTTCGCCCACCCTAGGGGGAGGCTAACTGAAACACGGAAGGAGACAATACCGGAAGGAACC
CGCGCTATGACGGCAATAAAAAGACAGAATAAAACGCACGGTGTTGGGTCGTTTGTTCATAAACGCGGGG
TTCGGTCCCAGGGCTGGCACTCTGTCGATACCCCACCGAGACCCCATTGGGGCCAATACGCCCGCGTTTC
TTCCTTTTCCCCACCCCACCCCCCAAGTTCGGGTGAAGGCCCAGGGCTCGCAGCCAACGTCGGGGCGGCA
GGCCCTGCCATAGCCTCAGGTTACTCATATATACTTTAGATTGATTTAAAACTTCATTTTTAATTTAAAA
GGATCTAGGTGAAGATCCTTTTTGATAATCTCATGACCAAAATCCCTTAACGTGAGTTTTCGTTCCACTG
AGCGTCAGACCCCGTAGAAAAGATCAAAGGATCTTCTTGAGATCCTTTTTTTCTGCGCGTAATCTGCTGC
TTGCAAACAAAAAAACCACCGCTACCAGCGGTGGTTTGTTTGCCGGATCAAGAGCTACCAACTCTTTTTC
CGAAGGTAACTGGCTTCAGCAGAGCGCAGATACCAAATACTGTTCTTCTAGTGTAGCCGTAGTTAGGCCA
CCACTTCAAGAACTCTGTAGCACCGCCTACATACCTCGCTCTGCTAATCCTGTTACCAGTGGCTGCTGCC
AGTGGCGATAAGTCGTGTCTTACCGGGTTGGACTCAAGACGATAGTTACCGGATAAGGCGCAGCGGTCGG
GCTGAACGGGGGGTTCGTGCACACAGCCCAGCTTGGAGCGAACGACCTACACCGAACTGAGATACCTACA
GCGTGAGCTATGAGAAAGCGCCACGCTTCCCGAAGGGAGAAAGGCGGACAGGTATCCGGTAAGCGGCAGG
GTCGGAACAGGAGAGCGCACGAGGGAGCTTCCAGGGGGAAACGCCTGGTATCTTTATAGTCCTGTCGGGT
TTCGCCACCTCTGACTTGAGCGTCGATTTTTGTGATGCTCGTCAGGGGGGCGGAGCCTATGGAAAAACGC
CAGCAACGCGGCCTTTTTACGGTTCCTGGCCTTTTGCTGGCCTTTTGCTCACATGTTCT
Features (pLannotate 1.2.2; 17 found; start..end, strand, type, name):
      9..43      +  rep_origin     RSF ori (fragment): Plasmids containing the RSF 1030 origin of replication can be propagated in E. coli cells that contain additional plasmids with compatible origins.
    111..414     +  enhancer       CMV enhancer: human cytomegalovirus immediate early enhancer
    415..618     +  promoter       CMV promoter: human cytomegalovirus (CMV) immediate early promoter
    663..1379    +  CDS            EGFP: EGFP is a basic (constitutively fluorescent) green fluorescent protein published in 1996, derived from Aequorea victoria. It is reported to be a rapidly-maturing weak dimer with moderate acid sensitivity.
   1385..1418    +  misc_feature   MCS (fragment): multiple cloning site
   1419..2813    +  CDS            PRKN: PRKN_HUMAN - Also known as PARK2. Experimental evidence at protein level: Swiss-Prot protein existence level 1. Functions within a multiprotein E3 ubiquitin ligase complex, catalyzing the covalent attachment of ubiquitin moieties onto substrate proteins (PubMed:10888878, PubMed:10973942, PubMed:11431533, PubMed:12150907, PubMed:12628165, PubMed:15105460, PubMed:16135753, PubMed:21376232, PubMed:21532592, PubMed:23754282, PubMed:23620051, PubMed:24660806, PubMed:24751536, PubMed:32047033, PubMed:29311685, PubMed:22396657). Substrates include SYT11 and VDAC1 (PubMed:32047033, PubMed:29311685). O
   2817..2843    +  misc_feature   MCS (fragment): multiple cloning site
   2860..2944    +  CDS            large T antigen (fragment): large T antigen from SV40 (simian virus 40)
   2967..3088    +  polyA_signal   SV40 poly(A) signal: SV40 polyadenylation signal
   3122..3550    -  rep_origin     f1 ori (sequence partly withheld): f1 bacteriophage origin of replication; arrow indicates direction of (+) strand synthesis
   3577..3681    +  promoter       AmpR promoter: bla
   3683..4040    +  promoter       SV40 promoter: SV40 enhancer and early promoter
   4075..4869    +  CDS            NeoR/KanR: aminoglycoside phosphotransferase from Tn5; aph(3')-II (or nptII); confers resistance to neomycin, kanamycin, and G418 (Geneticin®)
   4890..5042    +  CDS            ble (fragment): BLE_KLEPN - Experimental evidence at protein level: Swiss-Prot protein existence level 1. Binding protein with a strong affinity to the bleomycin family of antibiotics. Binds to CL990; an antimitotic-antibiotic compound. From Klebsiella pneumoniae.
   5101..5148    +  polyA_signal   HSV TK poly(A) signal: herpes simplex virus thymidine kinase polyadenylation signal (Cole and Stacy, 1985)
   5239..5255    -  polyA_signal   bGH poly(A) signal (fragment): bovine growth hormone polyadenylation signal
   5477..6065    +  rep_origin     ori: high-copy-number ColE1/pMB1/pBR322/pUC origin of replication
