[The description below was written by a language model from this plasmid's Addgene catalogue record and pLannotate feature annotations shown in this document.]
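Description:
eGFP-pk-N273K is a mammalian expression plasmid built on the pEGFP-C2 backbone (about 6.1 kb in total) that produces human Parkin (PRKN, also called PARK2) carrying the N273K point mutation, fused at its N terminus to EGFP. The human cytomegalovirus immediate-early enhancer and promoter drive a single open reading frame. EGFP comes first, followed by a short stretch of residual multiple cloning site that acts as a linker, then the roughly 1.4 kb Parkin coding sequence, which was inserted between the EcoRI and SalI sites. An SV40 polyadenylation signal terminates the transcript.

The plasmid is propagated in E. coli from a high-copy ColE1/pUC-type origin, and an f1 origin is also present. One Tn5 aminoglycoside phosphotransferase gene (NeoR/KanR) provides selection in both hosts. A bacterial promoter gives kanamycin resistance in E. coli, while the adjacent SV40 enhancer/early promoter and the HSV TK poly(A) signal allow G418 selection of transfected mammalian cells. The small RSF ori, large T antigen, ble and bGH poly(A) fragments in the annotation are most likely incidental matches to backbone sequence rather than functional parts.

Parkin is an E3 ubiquitin ligase, and the construct comes from a structure-guided mutagenesis study of how Parkin is activated. The GFP fusion lets the mutant protein be visualised in live or fixed cells, for example to compare its behaviour with wild-type or other variants. The record does not state the specific functional effect of the N273K substitution.
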