Addgene plasmid #115617: eGFP-pk-N273K
Purpose: Expresses human Parkin N273K in mammalian cells
Depositing lab: Edward Fon. Depositing organization: McGill University. Publication: Structure-guided mutagenesis reveals a hierarchical mechanism of Parkin activation. Tang MY, Vranas M, Krahn AI, Pundlik S, Trempe JF, Fon EA. Nat Commun. 2017 Mar 9;8:14697. doi: 10.1038/ncomms14697. PubMed 28276439.
Backbone
  Vector backbone: pEGFP-C2
  Backbone size w/o insert (bp): 4731
  Total vector size (bp): 6129
  Vector type: Mammalian Expression
  Selectable markers: Neomycin (select with G418)
Growth in bacteria
  Bacterial resistance: Kanamycin, 50 μg/mL
  Growth temperature: 37°C
  Growth strain: DH5alpha
  Copy number: High Copy
Gene/Insert
  Gene/Insert name: Parkin (alt name: PARK2)
  Species: H. sapiens (human)
  Insert size (bp): 1398
  Mutation: N273K
  GenBank ID: NM_004562.2
  Entrez Gene: PRKN (a.k.a. AR-JP, LPRS2, PARK2, PDJ)
  Promoter: CMV
  Tag / fusion protein: EGFP (N terminal on insert)
  Cloning method: Restriction Enzyme; 5′ cloning site EcoRI (unknown if destroyed); 3′ cloning site SalI (unknown if destroyed)
  Sequencing primers: 5′ EGFP-C
Terms and licenses: Academic/Nonprofit Terms; Industry Terms: Not Available to Industry
How to cite: eGFP-pk-N273K was a gift from Edward Fon (Addgene plasmid # 115617 ; http://n2t.net/addgene:115617 ; RRID:Addgene_115617)
